>Addgene plasmid #124449 | dCBE4-gam | addgene full sequence | sequence record 241051 | Addgene NGS Result
GACATTGATTATTGACTAGTTATTAATAGTAATCAATTACGGGGTCATTAGTTCATAGCCCATATATGGA
GTTCCGCGTTACATAACTTACGGTAAATGGCCCGCCTGGCTGACCGCCCAACGACCCCCGCCCATTGACG
TCAATAATGACGTATGTTCCCATAGTAACGCCAATAGGGACTTTCCATTGACGTCAATGGGTGGAGTATT
TACGGTAAACTGCCCACTTGGCAGTACATCAAGTGTATCATATGCCAAGTACGCCCCCTATTGACGTCAA
TGACGGTAAATGGCCCGCCTGGCATTATGCCCAGTACATGACCTTATGGGACTTTCCTACTTGGCAGTAC
ATCTACGTATTAGTCATCGCTATTACCATGGTGATGCGGTTTTGGCAGTACATCAATGGGCGTGGATAGC
GGTTTGACTCACGGGGATTTCCAAGTCTCCACCCCATTGACGTCAATGGGAGTTTGTTTTGGCACCAAAA
TCAACGGGACTTTCCAAAATGTCGTAACAACTCCGCCCCATTGACGCAAATGGGCGGTAGGCGTGTACGG
TGGGAGGTCTATATAAGCAGAGCTGGTTTAGTGAACCGTCAGATCCGCTAGAGATCCGCGGCCGCTAATA
CGACTCACTATAGGGAGAGCCGCCACCATGGCTAAACCAGCAAAACGTATCAAGAGTGCCGCAGCGGCTT
ATGTGCCACAAAACCGCGATGCGGTGATTACCGATATTAAACGCATCGGGGATTTACAGCGCGAAGCATC
ACGTCTGGAAACGGAAATGAATGATGCCATCGCGGAAATTACGGAGAAATTTGCGGCCCGGATTGCACCG
ATTAAAACCGATATTGAAACCCTTTCAAAAGGCGTTCAGGGATGGTGTGAAGCGAACCGCGACGAACTGA
CGAACGGCGGCAAAGTGAAGACGGCGAATCTTGTCACCGGTGATGTATCGTGGCGGGTCCGTCCACCATC
AGTAAGTATTCGTGGTATGGATGCAGTGATGGAAACGCTGGAGCGTCTTGGCCTGCAACGCTTTATTCGC
ACGAAGCAGGAAATCAACAAGGAAGCGATTTTACTGGAACCGAAAGCGGTCGCAGGCGTTGCCGGAATTA
CAGTTAAATCAGGCATTGAGGATTTTTCTATTATTCCATTTGAACAGGAAGCCGGTATTAGCGGCAGCGA
GACTCCCGGGACCTCAGAGTCCGCTACACCCGAAAGTAGCTCAGAGACTGGCCCAGTGGCTGTGGACCCC
ACATTGAGACGGCGGATCGAGCCCCATGAGTTTGAGGTATTCTTCGATCCGAGAGAGCTCCGCAAGGAGA
CCTGCCTGCTTTACGAAATTAATTGGGGGGGCCGGCACTCCATTTGGCGACATACATCACAGAACACTAA
CAAGCACGTCGAAGTCAACTTCATCGAGAAGTTCACGACAGAAAGATATTTCTGTCCGAACACAAGGTGC
AGCATTACCTGGTTTCTCAGCTGGAGCCCATGCGGCGAATGTAGTAGGGCCATCACTGAATTCCTGTCAA
GGTATCCCCACGTCACTCTGTTTATTTACATCGCAAGGCTGTACCACCACGCTGACCCCCGCAATCGACA
AGGCCTGCGGGATTTGATCTCTTCAGGTGTGACTATCCAAATTATGACTGAGCAGGAGTCAGGATACTGC
TGGAGAAACTTTGTGAATTATAGCCCGAGTAATGAAGCCCACTGGCCTAGGTATCCCCATCTGTGGGTAC
GACTGTACGTTCTTGAACTGTACTGCATCATACTGGGCCTGCCTCCTTGTCTCAACATTCTGAGAAGGAA
GCAGCCACAGCTGACATTCTTTACCATCGCTCTTCAGTCTTGTCATTACCAGCGACTGCCCCCACACATT
CTCTGGGCCACCGGGTTGAAATCTGGTGGTTCTTCTGGTGGTTCTAGCGGCAGCGAGACTCCCGGGACCT
CAGAGTCCGCCACACCCGAAAGTTCTGGTGGTTCTTCTGGTGGTTCTGATAAAAAGTATTCTATTGGTTT
AGCCATCGGCACTAATTCCGTTGGATGGGCTGTCATAACCGATGAATACAAAGTACCTTCAAAGAAATTT
AAGGTGTTGGGGAACACAGACCGTCATTCGATTAAAAAGAATCTTATCGGTGCCCTCCTATTCGATAGTG
GCGAAACGGCAGAGGCGACTCGCCTGAAACGAACCGCTCGGAGAAGGTATACACGTCGCAAGAACCGAAT
ATGTTACTTACAAGAAATTTTTAGCAATGAGATGGCCAAAGTTGACGATTCTTTCTTTCACCGTTTGGAA
GAGTCCTTCCTTGTCGAAGAGGACAAGAAACATGAACGGCACCCCATCTTTGGAAACATAGTAGATGAGG
TGGCATATCATGAAAAGTACCCAACGATTTATCACCTCAGAAAAAAGCTAGTTGACTCAACTGATAAAGC
GGACCTGAGGTTAATCTACTTGGCTCTTGCCCATATGATAAAGTTCCGTGGGCACTTTCTCATTGAGGGT
GATCTAAATCCGGACAACTCGGATGTCGACAAACTGTTCATCCAGTTAGTACAAACCTATAATCAGTTGT
TTGAAGAGAACCCTATAAATGCAAGTGGCGTGGATGCGAAGGCTATTCTTAGCGCCCGCCTCTCTAAATC
CCGACGGCTAGAAAACCTGATCGCACAATTACCCGGAGAGAAGAAAAATGGGTTGTTCGGTAACCTTATA
GCGCTCTCACTAGGCCTGACACCAAATTTTAAGTCGAACTTCGACTTAGCTGAAGATGCCAAATTGCAGC
TTAGTAAGGACACGTACGATGACGATCTCGACAATCTACTGGCACAAATTGGAGATCAGTATGCGGACTT
ATTTTTGGCTGCCAAAAACCTTAGCGATGCAATCCTCCTATCTGACATACTGAGAGTTAATACTGAGATT
ACCAAGGCGCCGTTATCCGCTTCAATGATCAAAAGGTACGATGAACATCACCAAGACTTGACACTTCTCA
AGGCCCTAGTCCGTCAGCAACTGCCTGAGAAATATAAGGAAATATTCTTTGATCAGTCGAAAAACGGGTA
CGCAGGTTATATTGACGGCGGAGCGAGTCAAGAGGAATTCTACAAGTTTATCAAACCCATATTAGAGAAG
ATGGATGGGACGGAAGAGTTGCTTGTAAAACTCAATCGCGAAGATCTACTGCGAAAGCAGCGGACTTTCG
ACAACGGTAGCATTCCACATCAAATCCACTTAGGCGAATTGCATGCTATACTTAGAAGGCAGGAGGATTT
TTATCCGTTCCTCAAAGACAATCGTGAAAAGATTGAGAAAATCCTAACCTTTCGCATACCTTACTATGTG
GGACCCCTGGCCCGAGGGAACTCTCGGTTCGCATGGATGACAAGAAAGTCCGAAGAAACGATTACTCCAT
GGAATTTTGAGGAAGTTGTCGATAAAGGTGCGTCAGCTCAATCGTTCATCGAGAGGATGACCAACTTTGA
CAAGAATTTACCGAACGAAAAAGTATTGCCTAAGCACAGTTTACTTTACGAGTATTTCACAGTGTACAAT
GAACTCACGAAAGTTAAGTATGTCACTGAGGGCATGCGTAAACCCGCCTTTCTAAGCGGAGAACAGAAGA
AAGCAATAGTAGATCTGTTATTCAAGACCAACCGCAAAGTGACAGTTAAGCAATTGAAAGAGGACTACTT
TAAGAAAATTGAATGCTTCGATTCTGTCGAGATCTCCGGGGTAGAAGATCGATTTAATGCGTCACTTGGT
ACGTATCATGACCTCCTAAAGATAATTAAAGATAAGGACTTCCTGGATAACGAAGAGAATGAAGATATCT
TAGAAGATATAGTGTTGACTCTTACCCTCTTTGAAGATCGGGAAATGATTGAGGAAAGACTAAAAACATA
CGCTCACCTGTTCGACGATAAGGTTATGAAACAGTTAAAGAGGCGTCGCTATACGGGCTGGGGACGATTG
TCGCGGAAACTTATCAACGGGATAAGAGACAAGCAAAGTGGTAAAACTATTCTCGATTTTCTAAAGAGCG
ACGGCTTCGCCAATAGGAACTTTATGCAGCTGATCCATGATGACTCTTTAACCTTCAAAGAGGATATACA
AAAGGCACAGGTTTCCGGACAAGGGGACTCATTGCACGAACATATTGCGAATCTTGCTGGTTCGCCAGCC
ATCAAAAAGGGCATACTCCAGACAGTCAAAGTAGTGGATGAGCTAGTTAAGGTCATGGGACGTCACAAAC
CGGAAAACATTGTAATCGAGATGGCACGCGAAAATCAAACGACTCAGAAGGGGCAAAAAAACAGTCGAGA
GCGGATGAAGAGAATAGAAGAGGGTATTAAAGAACTGGGCAGCCAGATCTTAAAGGAGCATCCTGTGGAA
AATACCCAATTGCAGAACGAGAAACTTTACCTCTATTACCTACAAAATGGAAGGGACATGTATGTTGATC
AGGAACTGGACATAAACCGTTTATCTGATTACGACGTCGATGCCATTGTACCCCAATCCTTTTTGAAGGA
CGATTCAATCGACAATAAAGTGCTTACACGCTCGGATAAGAACCGAGGGAAAAGTGACAATGTTCCAAGC
GAGGAAGTCGTAAAGAAAATGAAGAACTATTGGCGGCAGCTCCTAAATGCGAAACTGATAACGCAAAGAA
AGTTCGATAACTTAACTAAAGCTGAGAGGGGTGGCTTGTCTGAACTTGACAAGGCCGGATTTATTAAACG
TCAGCTCGTGGAAACCCGCCAAATCACAAAGCATGTTGCACAGATACTAGATTCCCGAATGAATACGAAA
TACGACGAGAACGATAAGCTGATTCGGGAAGTCAAAGTAATCACTTTAAAGTCAAAATTGGTGTCGGACT
TCAGAAAGGATTTTCAATTCTATAAAGTTAGGGAGATAAATAACTACCACCATGCGCACGACGCTTATCT
TAATGCCGTCGTAGGGACCGCACTCATTAAGAAATACCCGAAGCTAGAAAGTGAGTTTGTGTATGGTGAT
TACAAAGTTTATGACGTCCGTAAGATGATCGCGAAAAGCGAACAGGAGATAGGCAAGGCTACAGCCAAAT
ACTTCTTTTATTCTAACATTATGAATTTCTTTAAGACGGAAATCACTCTGGCAAACGGAGAGATACGCAA
ACGACCTTTAATTGAAACCAATGGGGAGACAGGTGAAATCGTATGGGATAAGGGCCGGGACTTCGCGACG
GTGAGAAAAGTTTTGTCCATGCCCCAAGTCAACATAGTAAAGAAAACTGAGGTGCAGACCGGAGGGTTTT
CAAAGGAATCGATTCTTCCAAAAAGGAATAGTGATAAGCTCATCGCTCGTAAAAAGGACTGGGACCCGAA
AAAGTACGGTGGCTTCGATAGCCCTACAGTTGCCTATTCTGTCCTAGTAGTGGCAAAAGTTGAGAAGGGA
AAATCCAAGAAACTGAAGTCAGTCAAAGAATTATTGGGGATAACGATTATGGAGCGCTCGTCTTTTGAAA
AGAACCCCATCGACTTCCTTGAGGCGAAAGGTTACAAGGAAGTAAAAAAGGATCTCATAATTAAACTACC
AAAGTATAGTCTGTTTGAGTTAGAAAATGGCCGAAAACGGATGTTGGCTAGCGCCGGAGAGCTTCAAAAG
GGGAACGAACTCGCACTACCGTCTAAATACGTGAATTTCCTGTATTTAGCGTCCCATTACGAGAAGTTGA
AAGGTTCACCTGAAGATAACGAACAGAAGCAACTTTTTGTTGAGCAGCACAAACATTATCTCGACGAAAT
CATAGAGCAAATTTCGGAATTCAGTAAGAGAGTCATCCTAGCTGATGCCAATCTGGACAAAGTATTAAGC
GCATACAACAAGCACAGGGATAAACCCATACGTGAGCAGGCGGAAAATATTATCCATTTGTTTACTCTTA
CCAACCTCGGCGCTCCAGCCGCATTCAAGTATTTTGACACAACGATAGATCGCAAACGATACACTTCTAC
CAAGGAGGTGCTAGACGCGACACTGATTCACCAATCCATCACGGGATTATATGAAACTCGGATAGATTTG
TCACAGCTTGGGGGTGACTCTGGTGGTTCTGGAGGATCTGGTGGTTCTACTAATCTGTCAGATATTATTG
AAAAGGAGACCGGTAAGCAACTGGTTATCCAGGAATCCATCCTCATGCTCCCAGAGGAGGTGGAAGAAGT
CATTGGGAACAAGCCGGAAAGCGATATACTCGTGCACACCGCCTACGACGAGAGCACCGACGAGAATGTC
ATGCTTCTGACTAGCGACGCCCCTGAATACAAGCCTTGGGCTCTGGTCATACAGGATAGCAACGGTGAGA
ACAAGATTAAGATGCTCTCTGGTGGTTCTGGAGGATCTGGTGGTTCTACTAATCTGTCAGATATTATTGA
AAAGGAGACCGGTAAGCAACTGGTTATCCAGGAATCCATCCTCATGCTCCCAGAGGAGGTGGAAGAAGTC
ATTGGGAACAAGCCGGAAAGCGATATACTCGTGCACACCGCCTACGACGAGAGCACCGACGAGAATGTCA
TGCTTCTGACTAGCGACGCCCCTGAATACAAGCCTTGGGCTCTGGTCATACAGGATAGCAACGGTGAGAA
CAAGATTAAGATGCTCTCTGGTGGTTCTCCCAAGAAGAAGAGGAAAGTCTAACCGGTCATCATCACCATC
ACCATTGAGTTTAAACCCGCTGATCAGCCTCGACTGTGCCTTCTAGTTGCCAGCCATCTGTTGTTTGCCC
CTCCCCCGTGCCTTCCTTGACCCTGGAAGGTGCCACTCCCACTGTCCTTTCCTAATAAAATGAGGAAATT
GCATCGCATTGTCTGAGTAGGTGTCATTCTATTCTGGGGGGTGGGGTGGGGCAGGACAGCAAGGGGGAGG
ATTGGGAAGACAATAGCAGGCATGCTGGGGATGCGGTGGGCTCTATGGCTTCTGAGGCGGAAAGAACCAG
CTGGGGCTCGATACCGTCGACCTCTAGCTAGAGCTTGGCGTAATCATGGTCATAGCTGTTTCCTGTGTGA
AATTGTTATCCGCTCACAATTCCACACAACATACGAGCCGGAAGCATAAAGTGTAAAGCCTAGGGTGCCT
AATGAGTGAGCTAACTCACATTAATTGCGTTGCGCTCACTGCCCGCTTTCCAGTCGGGAAACCTGTCGTG
CCAGCTGCATTAATGAATCGGCCAACGCGCGGGGAGAGGCGGTTTGCGTATTGGGCGCTCTTCCGCTTCC
TCGCTCACTGACTCGCTGCGCTCGGTCGTTCGGCTGCGGCGAGCGGTATCAGCTCACTCAAAGGCGGTAA
TACGGTTATCCACAGAATCAGGGGATAACGCAGGAAAGAACATGTGAGCAAAAGGCCAGCAAAAGGCCAG
GAACCGTAAAAAGGCCGCGTTGCTGGCGTTTTTCCATAGGCTCCGCCCCCCTGACGAGCATCACAAAAAT
CGACGCTCAAGTCAGAGGTGGCGAAACCCGACAGGACTATAAAGATACCAGGCGTTTCCCCCTGGAAGCT
CCCTCGTGCGCTCTCCTGTTCCGACCCTGCCGCTTACCGGATACCTGTCCGCCTTTCTCCCTTCGGGAAG
CGTGGCGCTTTCTCATAGCTCACGCTGTAGGTATCTCAGTTCGGTGTAGGTCGTTCGCTCCAAGCTGGGC
TGTGTGCACGAACCCCCCGTTCAGCCCGACCGCTGCGCCTTATCCGGTAACTATCGTCTTGAGTCCAACC
CGGTAAGACACGACTTATCGCCACTGGCAGCAGCCACTGGTAACAGGATTAGCAGAGCGAGGTATGTAGG
CGGTGCTACAGAGTTCTTGAAGTGGTGGCCTAACTACGGCTACACTAGAAGAACAGTATTTGGTATCTGC
GCTCTGCTGAAGCCAGTTACCTTCGGAAAAAGAGTTGGTAGCTCTTGATCCGGCAAACAAACCACCGCTG
GTAGCGGTGGTTTTTTTGTTTGCAAGCAGCAGATTACGCGCAGAAAAAAAGGATCTCAAGAAGATCCTTT
GATCTTTTCTACGGGGTCTGACGCTCAGTGGAACGAAAACTCACGTTAAGGGATTTTGGTCATGAGATTA
TCAAAAAGGATCTTCACCTAGATCCTTTTAAATTAAAAATGAAGTTTTAAATCAATCTAAAGTATATATG
AGTAAACTTGGTCTGACAGTTACCAATGCTTAATCAGTGAGGCACCTATCTCAGCGATCTGTCTATTTCG
TTCATCCATAGTTGCCTGACTCCCCGTCGTGTAGATAACTACGATACGGGAGGGCTTACCATCTGGCCCC
AGTGCTGCAATGATACCGCGAGACCCACGCTCACCGGCTCCAGATTTATCAGCAATAAACCAGCCAGCCG
GAAGGGCCGAGCGCAGAAGTGGTCCTGCAACTTTATCCGCCTCCATCCAGTCTATTAATTGTTGCCGGGA
AGCTAGAGTAAGTAGTTCGCCAGTTAATAGTTTGCGCAACGTTGTTGCCATTGCTACAGGCATCGTGGTG
TCACGCTCGTCGTTTGGTATGGCTTCATTCAGCTCCGGTTCCCAACGATCAAGGCGAGTTACATGATCCC
CCATGTTGTGCAAAAAAGCGGTTAGCTCCTTCGGTCCTCCGATCGTTGTCAGAAGTAAGTTGGCCGCAGT
GTTATCACTCATGGTTATGGCAGCACTGCATAATTCTCTTACTGTCATGCCATCCGTAAGATGCTTTTCT
GTGACTGGTGAGTACTCAACCAAGTCATTCTGAGAATAGTGTATGCGGCGACCGAGTTGCTCTTGCCCGG
CGTCAATACGGGATAATACCGCGCCACATAGCAGAACTTTAAAAGTGCTCATCATTGGAAAACGTTCTTC
GGGGCGAAAACTCTCAAGGATCTTACCGCTGTTGAGATCCAGTTCGATGTAACCCACTCGTGCACCCAAC
TGATCTTCAGCATCTTTTACTTTCACCAGCGTTTCTGGGTGAGCAAAAACAGGAAGGCAAAATGCCGCAA
AAAAGGGAATAAGGGCGACACGGAAATGTTGAATACTCATACTCTTCCTTTTTCAATATTATTGAAGCAT
TTATCAGGGTTATTGTCTCATGAGCGGATACATATTTGAATGTATTTAGAAAAATAAACAAATAGGGGTT
CCGCGCACATTTCCCCGAAAAGTGCCACCTGACGTCGACGGATCGGGAGATCGATCTCCCGATCCCCTAG
GGTCGACTCTCAGTACAATCTGCTCTGATGCCGCATAGTTAAGCCAGTATCTGCTCCCTGCTTGTGTGTT
GGAGGTCGCTGAGTAGTGCGCGAGCAAAATTTAAGCTACAACAAGGCAAGGCTTGACCGACAATTGCATG
AAGAATCTGCTTAGGGTTAGGCGTTTTGCGCTGCTTCGCGATGTACGGGCCAGATATACGCGTT
Features (pLannotate 1.2.2; 20 found; start..end, strand, type, name):
      1..380     +  enhancer       CMV enhancer: human cytomegalovirus immediate early enhancer
    381..584     +  promoter       CMV promoter: human cytomegalovirus (CMV) immediate early promoter
    626..644     +  promoter       T7 promoter: promoter for bacteriophage T7 RNA polymerase
    658..1179    +  CDS            gam: GAM_BPMU - Experimental evidence at protein level: Swiss-Prot protein existence level 1. Protects linear double-stranded DNA from host exonuclease degradation. Binds to linear dsDNA irrespective of the precise architecture of the DNA terminus but not to RNA or to ssDNA. From Escherichia phage Mu (Bacteriophage Mu).
   1179..1227    +  CDS            ABE(7.10) (fragment): adenine base editor comprising wild-type E. coli TadA fused to the evolved TadA*(7.10) mutant (Gaudelli et al., 2017)
   1228..1911    +  CDS            Apobec1: ABEC1_RAT - Experimental evidence at protein level: Swiss-Prot protein existence level 1. Catalytic component of the apolipoprotein B mRNA editing enzyme complex which is responsible for the postranscriptional editing of a CAA codon for Gln to a UAA codon for stop in the APOB mRNA. May also play a role in the epigenetic regulation of gene expression by participating in DNA demethylation. From Rattus norvegicus (Rat).
   1912..2007    +  CDS            ABE(7.10) (fragment): adenine base editor comprising wild-type E. coli TadA fused to the evolved TadA*(7.10) mutant (Gaudelli et al., 2017)
   2008..6108    +  CDS            Cas9 VQR: Streptococcus pyogenes Cas9 endonuclease with the D1135V/R1335Q/T1337R mutations has an altered recognition specificity for the protospacer adjacent motif (PAM) (Kleinstiver et al., 2015)
   6418..6666    +  CDS            UGI: UNGI_BPPB2 - Experimental evidence at protein level: Swiss-Prot protein existence level 1. This protein binds specifically and reversibly to the host uracil-DNA glycosylase, preventing removal of uracil residues from PBS2 DNA by the host uracil-excision repair system. From Bacillus phage PBS2 (Bacteriophage PBS2).
   6754..6978    +  polyA_signal   bGH poly(A) signal: bovine growth hormone polyadenylation signal
   6982..7003    +  promoter       SV40 promoter (fragment): SV40 enhancer and early promoter
   7008..7024    +  misc_feature   MCS (fragment): pBluescript multiple cloning site
   7073..7089    -  protein_bind   lac operator: The lac repressor binds to the lac operator to inhibit transcription in E. coli. This inhibition can be relieved by adding lactose or isopropyl-β-D-thiogalactopyranoside (IPTG). lac repressor encoded by lacI
   7097..7127    -  promoter       lac promoter: promoter for the E. coli lac operon
   7142..7163    -  protein_bind   CAP binding site: CAP binding activates transcription in the presence of cAMP. E. coli catabolite activator protein
   7176..7268    -  CDS            lacI (fragment): lac repressor; lacI; The lac repressor binds to the lac operator to inhibit transcription in E. coli. This inhibition can be relieved by adding lactose or isopropyl-β-D-thiogalactopyranoside (IPTG).
   7451..8039    -  rep_origin     ori: high-copy-number ColE1/pMB1/pBR322/pUC origin of replication
   8210..9070    -  CDS            AmpR: β-lactamase; bla; confers resistance to ampicillin, carbenicillin, and related antibiotics
   9071..9175    -  promoter       AmpR promoter: bla
   9246..9290    -  misc_feature   bom (fragment): basis of mobility region from pBR322
