[The description below was written by a language model from this plasmid's Addgene catalogue record and pLannotate feature annotations shown in this document.]
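Description:
dCBE4-gam is a mammalian expression plasmid built on a pCMV backbone that encodes a nuclease-dead version of the BE4-Gam cytosine base editor. It is maintained in E. coli as a high-copy plasmid through a ColE1/pUC-type origin and is selected with ampicillin via the β-lactamase gene. The sequenced record is about 9.4 kb, of which the recorded insert accounts for roughly 6.6 kb.

The payload is a single fusion open reading frame driven by the human CMV immediate-early enhancer and promoter and terminated by the bovine growth hormone polyadenylation signal. A T7 promoter sits just upstream of the coding region and could support in vitro transcription. Reading from the N-terminus, the annotated parts are the bacteriophage Mu Gam protein, which binds the ends of linear double-stranded DNA, then rat APOBEC1 cytidine deaminase, Streptococcus pyogenes Cas9, and the uracil-DNA glycosylase inhibitor (UGI) from phage PBS2, which blocks excision of the uracil produced by deamination. The short segments the annotation tool labels as ABE(7.10) fragments flank APOBEC1 and are most likely shared linker sequences rather than adenine deaminase domains. Similarly, the "Cas9 VQR" label appears to be a best-match call, since the catalogue lists only the D10A and H840A mutations. An unannotated stretch lies between Cas9 and the annotated UGI, and the record does not identify it.

D10A and H840A together inactivate both Cas9 nuclease domains, so the editor neither cuts nor nicks its target, unlike nickase-based editors. According to the associated publication, this reduced nicking is meant to enable large-scale C-to-T editing at repetitive genomic elements. No guide RNA cassette is annotated, so the guide must be supplied separately.
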