Addgene plasmid #124449: dCBE4-gam
Purpose: Expresses dead Cas9 (dCas9)-CBE4-gam
Depositing lab: George Church. Depositing organization: Harvard Medical School. Publication: Enabling large-scale genome editing at repetitive elements by reducing DNA nicking. Smith CJ, Castanon O, Said K, Volf V, Khoshakhlagh P, Hornick A, Ferreira R, Wu CT, Guell M, Garg S, Ng AHM, Myllykallio H, Church GM. Nucleic Acids Res. 2020 May 21;48(9):5183-5195. doi: 10.1093/nar/gkaa239. PubMed 32315033.
Backbone
  Vector backbone: pCMV
  Vector type: Mammalian Expression, CRISPR, Synthetic Biology
Growth in bacteria
  Bacterial resistance: Ampicillin, 100 μg/mL
  Growth temperature: 37°C
  Growth strain: DH5alpha
  Copy number: High Copy
Gene/Insert
  Gene/Insert name: dCBE4-gam
  Species: S pyogenes
  Insert size (bp): 6600
  Mutation: D10A, H840A
Terms and licenses: Academic/Nonprofit Terms; Industry Terms: Not Available to Industry
Depositor comments: Please visit https://www.biorxiv.org/content/10.1101/574020v1 for BioRxiv preprint
How to cite: dCBE4-gam was a gift from George Church (Addgene plasmid # 124449 ; http://n2t.net/addgene:124449 ; RRID:Addgene_124449)
